Addgene plasmid #41323: TAL3149
Depositing lab: Keith Joung. Depositing organization: Massachusetts General Hospital. Publication: Targeted gene disruption in somatic zebrafish cells using engineered TALENs. Sander JD, Cade L, Khayter C, Reyon D, Peterson RT, Joung JK, Yeh JR. Nat Biotechnol. 2011 Aug 5;29(8):697-8. doi: 10.1038/nbt.1934. PubMed 21822241.
Backbone
  Vector backbone: JDS78
  Backbone manufacturer: Addgene plasmid #32290
  Backbone size w/o insert (bp): 6447
  Vector type: Mammalian Expression ; T7
Growth in bacteria
  Bacterial resistance: Ampicillin, 100 μg/mL
  Growth temperature: 37°C
  Growth strain: XL1 Blue
  Copy number: High Copy
Gene/Insert
  Gene/Insert name: ZebrafishCommunity-rasa1a-Right (alt name: rasa1a)
  Species: D. rerio (zebrafish)
  Insert size (bp): 1640
  Entrez Gene: rasa1a (a.k.a. fd52c05, rasa1, si:dkey-195m1.3, wu:fd52c05)
  Promoter: CMV
  Tag / fusion protein: 3X Flag (N terminal on backbone); WT FOKI (C terminal on backbone)
  Cloning method: Restriction Enzyme; 5′ cloning site N/A (destroyed during cloning); 3′ cloning site N/A (destroyed during cloning)
  Sequencing primers: 5′ CMV-F; 3′ BGH-rev
Terms and licenses: Academic/Nonprofit Terms; Industry Terms: Not Available to Industry
Depositor comments: Target binding site: TGGGTCGAGTCGGGGCCT It is strongly recommended that users perform a diagnostic digest to verify this plasmid prior to use. For example, a double digest of the plasmid with BamHI and KpnI should result in two bands at 2.3kb and 5.8kb.
How to cite: TAL3149 was a gift from Keith Joung (Addgene plasmid # 41323 ; http://n2t.net/addgene:41323 ; RRID:Addgene_41323)
