[The description below was written by a language model from this plasmid's Addgene catalogue record.]
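Description:
TAL3149 is a TALEN expression plasmid encoding the "right" half of a nuclease pair designed against the zebrafish (D. rerio) rasa1a gene. It is built on the JDS78 backbone, a roughly 6.4 kb vector classed as mammalian expression with a T7 promoter. It is propagated in E. coli as a high-copy plasmid under ampicillin selection. The record does not include a feature table, so details such as the origin of replication and the polyadenylation signal are not explicitly listed, although the use of a BGH reverse sequencing primer suggests a BGH terminator region downstream of the coding sequence.

The insert is about 1.6 kb and consists of an engineered TAL effector repeat array assembled to recognise a specific 18-nucleotide site in rasa1a; it is therefore a designed DNA-binding domain rather than the rasa1a coding sequence itself. The array was cloned by restriction enzyme methods that destroyed the cloning sites. This places it in frame with backbone-encoded elements: an N-terminal 3X Flag tag for detection and a C-terminal wild-type FokI nuclease domain. Because FokI cleaves as a dimer, this construct is meant to be used with a matching "left" TALEN that binds the opposite strand nearby. Together the two monomers generate a double-strand break whose error-prone repair yields indel mutations.

The CMV promoter drives expression in transfected cells. The T7 promoter allows in vitro transcription of TALEN mRNA, which fits the embryo injection approach typical of zebrafish work. The associated publication describes targeted gene disruption in somatic zebrafish cells using engineered TALENs.
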