>Addgene plasmid #41323 | TAL3149 | depositor partial sequence | sequence record 54962 | TAL3149 sequence 2430 bps
TCTAGAGCTAGCACCATGGACTACAAAGACCATGACGGTGATTATAAAGATCATGACATCGATTACAAGG
ATGACGATGACAAGATGGCCCCCAAGAAGAAGAGGAAGGTGGGCATTCACCGCGGGGTACCTATGGTGGA
CTTGAGGACACTCGGTTATTCGCAACAGCAACAGGAGAAAATCAAGCCTAAGGTCAGGAGCACCGTCGCG
CAACACCACGAGGCGCTTGTGGGGCATGGCTTCACTCATGCGCATATTGTCGCGCTTTCACAGCACCCTG
CGGCGCTTGGGACGGTGGCTGTCAAATACCAAGATATGATTGCGGCCCTGCCCGAAGCCACGCACGAGGC
AATTGTAGGGGTCGGTAAACAGTGGTCGGGAGCGCGAGCACTTGAGGCGCTGCTGACTGTGGCGGGTGAG
CTTAGGGGGCCTCCGCTCCAGCTCGACACCGGGCAGCTGCTGAAGATCGCGAAGAGAGGGGGAGTAACAG
CGGTAGAGGCAGTGCACGCCTGGCGCAATGCGCTCACCGGGGCCCCCTTGAACCTGACCCCAGACCAGGT
AGTCGCAATCGCGAACAATAATGGGGGAAAGCAAGCCCTGGAAACCGTGCAAAGGTTGTTGCCGGTCCTT
TGTCAAGACCACGGCCTTACACCGGAGCAAGTCGTGGCCATTGCAAATAATAACGGTGGCAAACAGGCTC
TTGAGACGGTTCAGAGACTTCTCCCAGTTCTCTGTCAAGCCCACGGGCTGACTCCCGATCAAGTTGTAGC
GATTGCGAATAACAATGGAGGGAAACAAGCATTGGAGACTGTCCAACGGCTCCTTCCCGTGTTGTGTCAA
GCCCACGGTTTGACGCCTGCACAAGTGGTCGCCATCGCCTCGAATGGCGGCGGTAAGCAGGCGCTGGAAA
CAGTACAGCGCCTGCTGCCTGTACTGTGCCAGGATCATGGACTGACCCCAGACCAGGTAGTCGCAATCGC
GTCACATGACGGGGGAAAGCAAGCCCTGGAAACCGTGCAAAGGTTGTTGCCGGTCCTTTGTCAAGACCAC
GGCCTTACACCGGAGCAAGTCGTGGCCATTGCAAATAATAACGGTGGCAAACAGGCTCTTGAGACGGTTC
AGAGACTTCTCCCAGTTCTCTGTCAAGCCCACGGGCTGACTCCCGATCAAGTTGTAGCGATTGCGTCGAA
CATTGGAGGGAAACAAGCATTGGAGACTGTCCAACGGCTCCTTCCCGTGTTGTGTCAAGCCCACGGTTTG
ACGCCTGCACAAGTGGTCGCCATCGCCAACAACAACGGCGGTAAGCAGGCGCTGGAAACAGTACAGCGCC
TGCTGCCTGTACTGTGCCAGGATCATGGACTGACCCCAGACCAGGTAGTCGCAATCGCGTCAAACGGAGG
GGGAAAGCAAGCCCTGGAAACCGTGCAAAGGTTGTTGCCGGTCCTTTGTCAAGACCACGGCCTTACACCG
GAGCAAGTCGTGGCCATTGCATCCCACGACGGTGGCAAACAGGCTCTTGAGACGGTTCAGAGACTTCTCC
CAGTTCTCTGTCAAGCCCACGGGCTGACTCCCGATCAAGTTGTAGCGATTGCGAATAACAATGGAGGGAA
ACAAGCATTGGAGACTGTCCAACGGCTCCTTCCCGTGTTGTGTCAAGCCCACGGTTTGACGCCTGCACAA
GTGGTCGCCATCGCCAACAACAACGGCGGTAAGCAGGCGCTGGAAACAGTACAGCGCCTGCTGCCTGTAC
TGTGCCAGGATCATGGACTGACCCCAGACCAGGTAGTCGCAATCGCGAACAATAATGGGGGAAAGCAAGC
CCTGGAAACCGTGCAAAGGTTGTTGCCGGTCCTTTGTCAAGACCACGGCCTTACACCGGAGCAAGTCGTG
GCCATTGCAAATAATAACGGTGGCAAACAGGCTCTTGAGACGGTTCAGAGACTTCTCCCAGTTCTCTGTC
AAGCCCACGGGCTGACTCCCGATCAAGTTGTAGCGATTGCGTCGCATGACGGAGGGAAACAAGCATTGGA
GACTGTCCAACGGCTCCTTCCCGTGTTGTGTCAAGCCCACGGTTTGACGCCTGCACAAGTGGTCGCCATC
GCCAGCCATGATGGCGGTAAGCAGGCGCTGGAAACAGTACAGCGCCTGCTGCCTGTACTGTGCCAGGATC
ATGGACTGACACCCGAACAGGTGGTCGCCATTGCTTCTAATGGGGGAGGACGGCCAGCCTTGGAGTCCAT
CGTAGCCCAATTGTCCAGGCCCGATCCCGCGTTGGCTGCGTTAACGAATGACCATCTGGTGGCGTTGGCA
TGTCTTGGTGGACGACCCGCGCTCGATGCAGTCAAAAAGGGTCTGCCTCATGCTCCCGCATTGATCAAAA
GAACCAACCGGCGGATTCCCGAGAGAACTTCCCATCGAGTCGCGGGATCC
