>Addgene plasmid #41323 | TAL3149 | addgene partial sequence | sequence record 57121 | JDS-TALEN-F 5'-TAGGGGTCGGTAAACAGTGG-3'
TGTGGCGGGTGAGCTTAGGGGGCCTCCGCTCCAGCTCGACACCGGGCAGCTGCTGAAGATCGCGAAGAGA
GGGGGAGTAACAGCGGTAGAGGCAGTGCACGCCTGGCGCAATGCGCTCACCGGGGCCCCCTTGAACCTGA
CCCCAGACCAGGTAGTCGCAATCGCGAACAATAATGGGGGAAAGCAAGCCCTGGAAACCGTGCAAAGGTT
GTTGCCGGTCCTTTGTCAAGACCACGGCCTTACACCGGAGCAAGTCGTGGCCATTGCAAATAATAACGGT
GGCAAACAGGCTCTTGAGACGGTTCAGAGACTTCTCCCAGTTCTCTGTCAAGCCCACGGGCTGACTCCCG
ATCAAGTTGTAGCGATTGCGAATAACAATGGAGGGAAACAAGCATTGGAGACTGTCCAACGGCTCCTTCC
CGTGTTGTGTCAAGCCCACGGTTTGACGCCTGCACAAGTGGTCGCCATCGCCTCGAATGGCGGCGGTAAG
CAGGCGCTGGAAACAGTACAGCGCCTGCTGCCTGTACTGTGCCAGGATCATGGACTGACCCCAGACCAGG
TAGTCGCAATCGCGTCACATGACGGGGGAAAGCAAGCCCTGGAAACCGTGCAAAGGTTGTTGCCGGTCCT
TTGTCAAGACCACGGCCTTACACCGGAGCAAGTCGTGGCCATTGCAAATAATAACGGTGGCAAACAGGCT
CTTGAGACGGTTCAGAGACTTCTCCCAGTTCTCTGTCAAGCCCACGGGCTGACTCCCGATCAAGTTGTAG
CGATTGCGTCGAACATTGGAGGGAAACAAGCATTGGAGACTGTCCAACGGCTCCTTCCCGTGTTGTGTCA
AGCCCACGGTTTGACGCCTGCACAAGTGGTCGCCATCGCCAACAACAACGGCGGTAAGCAGGCGCTGGAA
ACAGTACAGCGCCTGCTGCCTG
